>Addgene plasmid #54242 | mEmerald-Rab4a-7 | depositor partial sequence | sequence record 84387 | insert sequence
TCCGCTAGCGCTACCGGTCGCCACCATGGTGAGCAAGGGCGAGGAGCTGTTCACCGGGGTGGTGCCCATC
CTGGTCGAGCTGGACGGCGACGTAAACGGCCACAAGTTCAGCGTGTCCGGCGAGGGCGAGGGCGATGCCA
CCTACGGCAAGCTGACCCTGAAGTTCATCTGCACCACCGGCAAGCTGCCCGTGCCCTGGCCCACCCTCGT
GACCACCTTGACCTACGGCGTGCAGTGCTTCGCCCGCTACCCCGACCACATGAAGCAGCACGACTTCTTC
AAGTCCGCCATGCCCGAAGGCTACGTCCAGGAGCGCACCATCTTCTTCAAGGACGACGGCAACTACAAGA
CCCGCGCCGAGGTGAAGTTCGAGGGCGACACCCTGGTGAACCGCATCGAGCTGAAGGGCATCGACTTCAA
GGAGGACGGCAACATCCTGGGGCACAAGCTGGAGTACAACTACAACAGCCACAAGGTCTATATCACCGCC
GACAAGCAGAAGAACGGCATCAAGGTGAACTTCAAGACCCGCCACAACATCGAGGACGGCAGCGTGCAGC
TCGCCGACCACTACCAGCAGAACACCCCCATCGGCGACGGCCCCGTGCTGCTGCCCGACAACCACTACCT
GAGCACCCAGTCCAAGCTGAGCAAAGACCCCAACGAGAAGCGCGATCACATGGTCCTGCTGGAGTTCGTG
ACCGCCGCCGGGATCACTCTCGGCATGGACGAGCTGTACAAGTCCGGACTCAGATCTCGAGCCATGTCGC
AGACGGCCATGTCCGAAACCTACGATTTTTTGTTTAAGTTCTTGGTTATTGGAAATGCAGGAACTGGCAA
ATCTTGCTTACTTCATCAGTTTATTGAAAAAAAATTCAAAGATGACTCAAATCATACAATAGGAGTGGAA
TTTGGTTCAAAGATAATAAATGTTGGTGGTAAATATGTAAAGTTACAAATATGGGATACAGCAGGACAAG
AACGATTCAGGTCCGTGACGAGAAGTTATTACCGAGGCGCGGCCGGGGCTCTCCTCGTCTATGATATCAC
CAGCCGAGAAACCTACAATGCGCTTACTAATTGGTTAACAGATGCCCGAATGCTGGCGAGCCAGAACATT
GTGATCATCCTTTGTGGAAACAAGAAGGACCTGGATGCAGATCGTGAAGTTACCTTCTTAGAAGCCTCCA
GATTTGCTCAAGAAAATGAGCTGATGTTTTTGGAAACAAGTGCGCTCACAGGGGAGAATGTAGAAGAGGC
TTTTGTACAGTGTGCAAGAAAAATACTTAACAAAATCGAATCAGGTGAGCTGGACCCAGAAAGAATGGGC
TCAGGTATTCAGTACGGAGATGCTGCCTTGAGACAGCTGAGGTCACCGCGGCGCGCACAGGCCCCGAACG
CTCAGGAGTGTGGTTGTTAGGGATCCACCGGATCTAGATAACTGATCATAATCAGCCATACCACATT
