>Addgene plasmid #54242 | mEmerald-Rab4a-7 | addgene partial sequence | sequence record 88925 | EGFP-C 5'-CATGGTCCTGCTGGAGTTCGTG-3'
GGACGAGCTGTACAAGTCCGGACTCAGATCTCGAGCCATGTCGCAGACGGCCATGTCCGAAACCTACGAT
TTTTTGTTTAAGTTCTTGGTTATTGGAAATGCAGGAACTGGCAAATCTTGCTTACTTCATCAGTTTATTG
AAAAAAAATTCAAAGATGACTCAAATCATACAATAGGAGTGGAATTTGGTTCAAAGATAATAAATGTTGG
TGGTAAATATGTAAAGTTACAAATATGGGATACAGCAGGACAAGAACGATTCAGGTCCGTGACGAGAAGT
TATTACCGAGGCGCGGCCGGGGCTCTCCTCGTCTATGATATCACCAGCCGAGAAACCTACAATGCGCTTA
CTAATTGGTTAACAGATGCCCGAATGCTGGCGAGCCAGAACATTGTGATCATCCTTTGTGGAAACAAGAA
GGACCTGGATGCAGATCGTGAAGTTACCTTCTTAGAAGCCTCCAGATTTGCTCAAGAAAATGAGCTGATG
TTTTTGGAAACAAGTGCGCTCACAGGGGAGAATGTAGAAGAGGCTTTTGTACAGTGTGCAAGAAAAATAC
TTAACAAAATCGAATCAGGTGAGCTGGACCCAGAAAGAATGGGCTCAGGTATTCAGTACGGAGATGCTGC
CTTGAGACAGCTGAGGTCACCGCGGCGCGCACAGGCCCCGAACGCTCAGGAGTGTGGTTGTTAGGGATCC
ACCGGATCTAGATAACTGATCATAATCAGCCATACCACATTTGTAGAGGTTTTACTTGCTTTAAAAAACC
TCCCACACCTCCCCCTGAACCTGAAACATAAAATGAATGCAATTGTTGTTGTTAACTTGTTTATTGCAGC
TTATAATGGTTACAAATAAAGCAATAGCATCACAAATTTCACAAATAAAGCATTTTTTTCACTGCATTCT
AGTTGTGGTTTGTCCAAACTCATCAATGTATCTTAACGCGTAAATTGTAAGCGTTAATATTTTGTTAAA
