[The description below was written by a language model from this plasmid's Addgene catalogue record.]
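Description:
mEmerald-Rab4a-7 is a mammalian expression plasmid that produces human Rab4a (RAB4A) fused to the green fluorescent protein mEmerald. It is built on an mEmerald backbone of about 4.75 kb without the insert. The fluorescent protein sits on the backbone at the N terminus of the insert, so the product is an mEmerald-Rab4a fusion in which the C terminus of the GTPase remains free. Transcription is driven by the CMV promoter, a strong constitutive promoter for mammalian cells. The listed 3′ sequencing primer anneals in an SV40 polyadenylation region, which suggests that such a signal follows the fusion. The "7" in the name may refer to a linker between the two proteins, but the record does not explain it, and the cloning method is listed as unknown.

The plasmid is maintained in E. coli at high copy number under kanamycin selection. In mammalian cells, a neomycin resistance marker allows G418 selection of stable transfectants. The record does not name the replication origin, and no feature table is provided, so other backbone elements cannot be confirmed.

The stated purpose is localization imaging. The fusion serves as a fluorescent marker for a Ras-superfamily small GTPase, with excitation at 487 nm and emission at 509 nm. Rab4a is generally known to associate with early and recycling endosomes, so a construct of this kind is typically transfected into cultured cells to visualise Rab4a-positive compartments and follow their dynamics by live-cell or fixed-cell fluorescence microscopy.
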