Addgene plasmid #54242: mEmerald-Rab4a-7
Purpose: Localization: Ras GTPase, Excitation: 487, Emission: 509
Depositing lab: Michael Davidson.
Backbone
  Vector backbone: mEmerald
  Backbone size w/o insert (bp): 4750
  Vector type: Mammalian Expression
  Selectable markers: Neomycin (select with G418)
Growth in bacteria
  Bacterial resistance: Kanamycin, 50 μg/mL
  Growth temperature: 37°C
  Growth strain: DH5alpha
  Copy number: High Copy
Gene/Insert
  Gene/Insert name: Rab4a (alt name: NM_004578.2)
  Species: H. sapiens (human)
  Entrez Gene: RAB4A (a.k.a. HRES-1, HRES-1/RAB4, HRES1, RAB4)
  Promoter: CMV
  Tag / fusion protein: mEmerald (N terminal on backbone)
  Cloning method: Unknown
  Sequencing primers: 5′ CMV-F; 3′ SV40pA-R
Terms and licenses: Academic/Nonprofit Terms; Industry Terms
Depositor comments: . Excitation = 487; Emission = 509. Localization data: Ras GTPase
How to cite: mEmerald-Rab4a-7 was a gift from Michael Davidson (Addgene plasmid # 54242 ; http://n2t.net/addgene:54242 ; RRID:Addgene_54242)
